Addgene plasmid #99879: pCETN1-IRFP670
Purpose: Expression of CETN1-iRFP670 in mammalian cells
Depositing lab: Marc Tramier. Publication: A FRET biosensor reveals spatiotemporal activation and functions of aurora kinase A in living cells. Bertolin G, Sizaire F, Herbomel G, Reboutier D, Prigent C, Tramier M. Nat Commun. 2016 Sep 14;7:12674. doi: 10.1038/ncomms12674. PubMed 27624869.
Backbone
  Vector backbone: piRFP670-N1
  Backbone manufacturer: Addgene
  Vector type: Mammalian Expression
  Selectable markers: Neomycin (select with G418)
Growth in bacteria
  Bacterial resistance: Kanamycin, 50 μg/mL
  Growth temperature: 37°C
  Growth strain: DH5alpha
  Copy number: High Copy
Gene/Insert
  Gene/Insert name: CETN1
  Species: H. sapiens (human)
  Entrez Gene: CETN1 (a.k.a. CEN1, CETN)
  Promoter: CMV
  Tag / fusion protein: iRFP670 (C terminal on backbone)
  Cloning method: Restriction Enzyme; 5′ cloning site HindIII (not destroyed); 3′ cloning site BamHI (not destroyed)
Terms and licenses: Academic/Nonprofit Terms; Industry Terms: Not Available to Industry
How to cite: pCETN1-IRFP670 was a gift from Marc Tramier (Addgene plasmid # 99879 ; http://n2t.net/addgene:99879 ; RRID:Addgene_99879)
