[The description below was written by a language model from this plasmid's Addgene catalogue record and pLannotate feature annotations shown in this document.]
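Description:
pCETN1-IRFP670 is a 5,434-nt mammalian expression plasmid built on the piRFP670-N1 backbone, an N1-style vector in which a gene of interest is cloned upstream of, and in frame with, a fluorescent protein. The insert is human CETN1 (centrin 1), a protein involved in the structure and function of the microtubule-organizing centre. It was placed between the retained HindIII and BamHI sites of the multiple cloning site, so that it is fused at its C terminus, via a short linker, to iRFP670. This reporter is a near-infrared fluorescent protein engineered from a Rhodopseudomonas palustris bacterial phytochrome, with emission peaking around 670 nm. Transcription of the fusion is driven by the human cytomegalovirus immediate-early enhancer and promoter and terminated by an SV40 polyadenylation signal.

The plasmid is maintained at high copy in E. coli through a ColE1/pUC-type origin and also carries an f1 origin for single-stranded DNA production. A single NeoR/KanR (Tn5 aminoglycoside phosphotransferase) gene serves both hosts. A bacterial bla-type promoter directs its expression for kanamycin selection in bacteria, and the adjacent SV40 enhancer/early promoter, paired with an HSV TK polyadenylation signal, drives it in mammalian cells for G418 selection of stable transfectants. Several short annotations in the feature table (fragments of an RSF origin, SV40 large T antigen, ble and bGH poly(A)) look like partial sequence matches within backbone regions rather than functional elements.

The stated purpose is expression of CETN1-iRFP670 in mammalian cells. Given centrin's localization, the fusion would plausibly act as a far-red centrosome marker in live-cell imaging, spectrally separate from shorter-wavelength fluorophores such as those of the Aurora kinase A FRET biosensor in the associated study. The record itself does not spell out this use.
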