Features (pLannotate 1.2.2; 16 found; start..end, strand, type, name):
      1..60      +  rep_origin     RSF ori (fragment): Plasmids containing the RSF 1030 origin of replication can be propagated in E. coli cells that contain additional plasmids with compatible origins.
    128..431     +  enhancer       CMV enhancer: human cytomegalovirus immediate early enhancer
    432..635     +  promoter       CMV promoter: human cytomegalovirus (CMV) immediate early promoter
    658..694     +  misc_feature   MCS (fragment): multiple cloning site
    695..1210    +  CDS            CETN1: CETN1_HUMAN - Also known as CEN1, CETN. Experimental evidence at protein level: Swiss-Prot protein existence level 1. Plays a fundamental role in microtubule-organizing center structure and function (PubMed:8175926). Plays a role in sperm cilia formation (By similarity). From Homo sapiens (Human).
   1232..2167    +  CDS            iRFP670: near-infrared fluorescent protein with an emission peak at 670 nm, engineered from a bacterial phytochrome (Shcherbakova and Verkhusha, 2013) derived from Rhodopseudomonas palustris RpBphP6
   2183..2266    +  CDS            large T antigen (fragment): large T antigen from SV40 (simian virus 40)
   2289..2410    +  polyA_signal   SV40 poly(A) signal: SV40 polyadenylation signal
   2444..2872    -  rep_origin     f1 ori (sequence partly withheld): f1 bacteriophage origin of replication; arrow indicates direction of (+) strand synthesis
   2899..3003    +  promoter       AmpR promoter: bla
   3005..3362    +  promoter       SV40 promoter: SV40 enhancer and early promoter
   3397..4191    +  CDS            NeoR/KanR: aminoglycoside phosphotransferase from Tn5; aph(3')-II (or nptII); confers resistance to neomycin, kanamycin, and G418 (Geneticin®)
   4212..4364    +  CDS            ble (fragment): BLE_KLEPN - Experimental evidence at protein level: Swiss-Prot protein existence level 1. Binding protein with a strong affinity to the bleomycin family of antibiotics. Binds to CL990; an antimitotic-antibiotic compound. From Klebsiella pneumoniae.
   4423..4470    +  polyA_signal   HSV TK poly(A) signal: herpes simplex virus thymidine kinase polyadenylation signal (Cole and Stacy, 1985)
   4561..4577    -  polyA_signal   bGH poly(A) signal (fragment): bovine growth hormone polyadenylation signal
   4799..5387    +  rep_origin     ori: high-copy-number ColE1/pMB1/pBR322/pUC origin of replication
>Addgene plasmid #99879 | pCETN1-IRFP670 | addgene full sequence | sequence record 192824 | Addgene NGS Result
TTTTGCTCACATGTTCTTTCCTGCGTTATCCCCTGATTCTGTGGATAACCGTATTACCGCCATGCATTAG
TTATTAATAGTAATCAATTACGGGGTCATTAGTTCATAGCCCATATATGGAGTTCCGCGTTACATAACTT
ACGGTAAATGGCCCGCCTGGCTGACCGCCCAACGACCCCCGCCCATTGACGTCAATAATGACGTATGTTC
CCATAGTAACGCCAATAGGGACTTTCCATTGACGTCAATGGGTGGAGTATTTACGGTAAACTGCCCACTT
GGCAGTACATCAAGTGTATCATATGCCAAGTACGCCCCCTATTGACGTCAATGACGGTAAATGGCCCGCC
TGGCATTATGCCCAGTACATGACCTTATGGGACTTTCCTACTTGGCAGTACATCTACGTATTAGTCATCG
CTATTACCATGGTGATGCGGTTTTGGCAGTACATCAATGGGCGTGGATAGCGGTTTGACTCACGGGGATT
TCCAAGTCTCCACCCCATTGACGTCAATGGGAGTTTGTTTTGGCACCAAAATCAACGGGACTTTCCAAAA
TGTCGTAACAACTCCGCCCCATTGACGCAAATGGGCGGTAGGCGTGTACGGTGGGAGGTCTATATAAGCA
GAGCTGGTTTAGTGAACCGTCAGATCCGCTAGCGCTACCGGACTCAGATCTCGAGCTCAAGCTTATGGCT
TCCGGCTTCAAGAAGCCCAGCGCTGCCTCCACCGGCCAAAAGAGAAAGGTGGCACCTAAGCCCGAGCTCA
CTGAGGATCAGAAGCAAGAAGTTCGGGAAGCATTTGACCTCTTCGACGTGGACGGAAGTGGGACCATCGA
CGCGAAGGAGCTGAAGGTGGCCATGAGAGCGCTGGGCTTCGAACCCAGGAAGGAAGAGATGAAGAAAATG
ATCTCCGAGGTGGACAGGGAAGGCACGGGGAAGATCAGCTTCAATGACTTCCTGGCCGTGATGACGCAGA
AGATGTCCGAGAAGGACACCAAAGAAGAAATCCTGAAGGCCTTCAGGCTCTTTGATGACGATGAGACCGG
GAAGATCTCGTTCAAAAACCTGAAGCGTGTGGCCAACGAGCTGGGGGAGAACCTCACGGATGAGGAGCTG
CAGGAGATGATCGACGAAGCTGATCGGGATGGGGACGGCGAAGTGAACGAGGAGGAGTTCCTTCGGATCA
TGAAGAAGACCAGCCTTTACGGGGATCCACCGGTCGCCACCATGGCGCGTAAGGTCGATCTCACCTCCTG
CGATCGCGAGCCGATCCACATCCCCGGCAGCATTCAGCCGTGCGGCTGCCTGCTAGCCTGCGACGCGCAG
GCGGTGCGGATCACGCGCATTACGGAAAATGCCGGCGCGTTCTTTGGACGCGAAACTCCGCGGGTCGGTG
AGCTACTCGCCGATTACTTCGGCGAGACCGAAGCCCATGCGCTGCGCAACGCACTGGCGCAGTCCTCCGA
TCCAAAGCGACCGGCGCTGATCTTCGGTTGGCGCGACGGCCTGACCGGCCGCACCTTCGACATCTCACTG
CATCGCCATGACGGTACATCGATCATCGAGTTCGAGCCTGCGGCGGCCGAACAGGCCGACAATCCGCTGC
GGCTGACGCGGCAGATCATCGCGCGCACCAAAGAACTGAAGTCGCTCGAAGAGATGGCCGCACGGGTGCC
GCGCTATCTGCAGGCGATGCTCGGCTATCACCGCGTGATGTTGTACCGCTTCGCGGACGACGGCTCCGGG
ATGGTGATCGGCGAGGCGAAGCGCAGCGACCTCGAGAGCTTTCTCGGTCAGCACTTTCCGGCGTCGCTGG
TCCCGCAGCAGGCGCGGCTACTGTACTTGAAGAACGCGATCCGCGTGGTCTCGGATTCGCGCGGCATCAG
CAGCCGGATCGTGCCCGAGCACGACGCCTCCGGCGCCGCGCTCGATCTGTCGTTCGCGCACCTGCGCAGC
ATCTCGCCCTGCCATCTCGAATTTCTGCGGAACATGGGCGTCAGCGCCTCGATGTCGCTGTCGATCATCA
TTGACGGCACGCTATGGGGATTGATCATCTGTCATCATTACGAGCCGCGTGCCGTGCCGATGGCGCAGCG
CGTCGCGGCCGAAATGTTCGCCGACTTCTTATCGCTGCACTTCACCGCCGCCCACCACCAACGCTAAGCG
GCCGCGACTCTAGATCATAATCAGCCATACCACATTTGTAGAGGTTTTACTTGCTTTAAAAAACCTCCCA
CACCTCCCCCTGAACCTGAAACATAAAATGAATGCAATTGTTGTTGTTAACTTGTTTATTGCAGCTTATA
ATGGTTACAAATAAAGCAATAGCATCACAAATTTCACAAATAAAGCATTTTTTTCACTGCATTCTAGTTG
TGGTTTGTCCAAACTCATCAATGTATCTTAAGGCGTAAATTGTAAGCGTTAATATTTTGTTAAAATTCGC
GTTAAATTTTTGTTAAATCAGCTCATTTTTTAACCAATAGGCCGAAATCGGCAAAATCCCTTATAAATCA
AAAGAATAGACCGAGATAGGGT
[37 nt withheld, positions 2543-2579]
AAAGAACGTGGACTCCAACGTCAAAGG
[49 nt withheld, positions 2607-2655]
T
[91 nt withheld, positions 2657-2747]
G
[124 nt withheld, positions 2749-2872]
CAGGTGGCACTTTTCGGGGAAATGTGCGCGGAACCCCTATTTGTTTATTTTTCTAAATACATTCAAATAT
GTATCCGCTCATGAGACAATAACCCTGATAAATGCTTCAATAATATTGAAAAAGGAAGAGTCCTGAGGCG
GAAAGAACCAGCTGTGGAATGTGTGTCAGTTAGGGTGTGGAAAGTCCCCAGGCTCCCCAGCAGGCAGAAG
TATGCAAAGCATGCATCTCAATTAGTCAGCAACCAGGTGTGGAAAGTCCCCAGGCTCCCCAGCAGGCAGA
AGTATGCAAAGCATGCATCTCAATTAGTCAGCAACCATAGTCCCGCCCCTAACTCCGCCCATCCCGCCCC
TAACTCCGCCCAGTTCCGCCCATTCTCCGCCCCATGGCTGACTAATTTTTTTTATTTATGCAGAGGCCGA
GGCCGCCTCGGCCTCTGAGCTATTCCAGAAGTAGTGAGGAGGCTTTTTTGGAGGCCTAGGCTTTTGCAAA
GATCGATCAAGAGACAGGATGAGGATCGTTTCGCATGATTGAACAAGATGGATTGCACGCAGGTTCTCCG
GCCGCTTGGGTGGAGAGGCTATTCGGCTATGACTGGGCACAACAGACAATCGGCTGCTCTGATGCCGCCG
TGTTCCGGCTGTCAGCGCAGGGGCGCCCGGTTCTTTTTGTCAAGACCGACCTGTCCGGTGCCCTGAATGA
ACTGCAAGACGAGGCAGCGCGGCTATCGTGGCTGGCCACGACGGGCGTTCCTTGCGCAGCTGTGCTCGAC
GTTGTCACTGAAGCGGGAAGGGACTGGCTGCTATTGGGCGAAGTGCCGGGGCAGGATCTCCTGTCATCTC
ACCTTGCTCCTGCCGAGAAAGTATCCATCATGGCTGATGCAATGCGGCGGCTGCATACGCTTGATCCGGC
TACCTGCCCATTCGACCACCAAGCGAAACATCGCATCGAGCGAGCACGTACTCGGATGGAAGCCGGTCTT
GTCGATCAGGATGATCTGGACGAAGAGCATCAGGGGCTCGCGCCAGCCGAACTGTTCGCCAGGCTCAAGG
CGAGCATGCCCGACGGCGAGGATCTCGTCGTGACCCATGGCGATGCCTGCTTGCCGAATATCATGGTGGA
AAATGGCCGCTTTTCTGGATTCATCGACTGTGGCCGGCTGGGTGTGGCGGACCGCTATCAGGACATAGCG
TTGGCTACCCGTGATATTGCTGAAGAGCTTGGCGGCGAATGGGCTGACCGCTTCCTCGTGCTTTACGGTA
TCGCCGCTCCCGATTCGCAGCGCATCGCCTTCTATCGCCTTCTTGACGAGTTCTTCTGAGCGGGACTCTG
GGGTTCGAAATGACCGACCAAGCGACGCCCAACCTGCCATCACGAGATTTCGATTCCACCGCCGCCTTCT
ATGAAAGGTTGGGCTTCGGAATCGTTTTCCGGGACGCCGGCTGGATGATCCTCCAGCGCGGGGATCTCAT
GCTGGAGTTCTTCGCCCACCCTAGGGGGAGGCTAACTGAAACACGGAAGGAGACAATACCGGAAGGAACC
CGCGCTATGACGGCAATAAAAAGACAGAATAAAACGCACGGTGTTGGGTCGTTTGTTCATAAACGCGGGG
TTCGGTCCCAGGGCTGGCACTCTGTCGATACCCCACCGAGACCCCATTGGGGCCAATACGCCCGCGTTTC
TTCCTTTTCCCCACCCCACCCCCCAAGTTCGGGTGAAGGCCCAGGGCTCGCAGCCAACGTCGGGGCGGCA
GGCCCTGCCATAGCCTCAGGTTACTCATATATACTTTAGATTGATTTAAAACTTCATTTTTAATTTAAAA
GGATCTAGGTGAAGATCCTTTTTGATAATCTCATGACCAAAATCCCTTAACGTGAGTTTTCGTTCCACTG
AGCGTCAGACCCCGTAGAAAAGATCAAAGGATCTTCTTGAGATCCTTTTTTTCTGCGCGTAATCTGCTGC
TTGCAAACAAAAAAACCACCGCTACCAGCGGTGGTTTGTTTGCCGGATCAAGAGCTACCAACTCTTTTTC
CGAAGGTAACTGGCTTCAGCAGAGCGCAGATACCAAATACTGTTCTTCTAGTGTAGCCGTAGTTAGGCCA
CCACTTCAAGAACTCTGTAGCACCGCCTACATACCTCGCTCTGCTAATCCTGTTACCAGTGGCTGCTGCC
AGTGGCGATAAGTCGTGTCTTACCGGGTTGGACTCAAGACGATAGTTACCGGATAAGGCGCAGCGGTCGG
GCTGAACGGGGGGTTCGTGCACACAGCCCAGCTTGGAGCGAACGACCTACACCGAACTGAGATACCTACA
GCGTGAGCTATGAGAAAGCGCCACGCTTCCCGAAGGGAGAAAGGCGGACAGGTATCCGGTAAGCGGCAGG
GTCGGAACAGGAGAGCGCACGAGGGAGCTTCCAGGGGGAAACGCCTGGTATCTTTATAGTCCTGTCGGGT
TTCGCCACCTCTGACTTGAGCGTCGATTTTTGTGATGCTCGTCAGGGGGGCGGAGCCTATGGAAAAACGC
CAGCAACGCGGCCTTTTTACGGTTCCTGGCCTTTTGCTGGCC
